>Addgene plasmid #207549 | AAVS1 LAMP1-mNeonGreen HRD | addgene full sequence | sequence record 430997 | Addgene NGS Result
TCCCTTTAGTGAGGGTTAATTCTGAGCTTGGCGTAATCATGGTCATAGCTGTTTCCTGTGTGAAATTGTT
ATCCGCTCACAATTCCACACAACATACGAGCCGGAAGCATAAAGTGTAAAGCCTGGGGTGCCTAATGAGT
GAGCTAACTCACATTAATTGCGTTGCGCTCACTGCCCGCTTTCCAGTCGGGAAACCTGTCGTGCCAGCTG
CATTAATGAATCGGCCAACGCGCGGGGAGAGGCGGTTTGCGTATTGGGCGCTCTTCCGCTTCCTCGCTCA
CTGACTCGCTGCGCTCGGTCGTTCGGCTGCGGCGAGCGGTATCAGCTCACTCAAAGGCGGTAATACGGTT
ATCCACAGAATCAGGGGATAACGCAGGAAAGAACATGTGAGCAAAAGGCCAGCAAAAGGCCAGGAACCGT
AAAAAGGCCGCGTTGCTGGCGTTTTTCCATAGGCTCCGCCCCCCTGACGAGCATCACAAAAATCGACGCT
CAAGTCAGAGGTGGCGAAACCCGACAGGACTATAAAGATACCAGGCGTTTCCCCCTGGAAGCTCCCTCGT
GCGCTCTCCTGTTCCGACCCTGCCGCTTACCGGATACCTGTCCGCCTTTCTCCCTTCGGGAAGCGTGGCG
CTTTCTCATAGCTCACGCTGTAGGTATCTCAGTTCGGTGTAGGTCGTTCGCTCCAAGCTGGGCTGTGTGC
ACGAACCCCCCGTTCAGCCCGACCGCTGCGCCTTATCCGGTAACTATCGTCTTGAGTCCAACCCGGTAAG
ACACGACTTATCGCCACTGGCAGCAGCCACTGGTAACAGGATTAGCAGAGCGAGGTATGTAGGCGGTGCT
ACAGAGTTCTTGAAGTGGTGGCCTAACTACGGCTACACTAGAAGAACAGTATTTGGTATCTGCGCTCTGC
TGAAGCCAGTTACCTTCGGAAAAAGAGTTGGTAGCTCTTGATCCGGCAAACAAACCACCGCTGGTAGCGG
TGGTTTTTTTGTTTGCAAGCAGCAGATTACGCGCAGAAAAAAAGGATCTCAAGAAGATCCTTTGATCTTT
TCTACGGGGTCTGACGCTCAGTGGAACGAAAACTCACGTTAAGGGATTTTGGTCATGAGACAATAACCCT
GATAAATGCTTCAATAATATTGAAAAAGGAAGAGTATGAGTATTCAACATTTCCGTGTCGCCCTTATTCC
CTTTTTTGCGGCATTTTGCCTTCCTGTTTTTGCTCACCCAGAAACGCTGGTGAAAGTAAAAGATGCTGAA
GATCAGTTGGGTGCACGAGTGGGTTACATCGAACTGGATCTCAACAGCGGTAAGATCCTTGAGAGTTTTC
GCCCCGAAGAACGTTTTCCAATGATGAGCACTTTTAAAGTTCTGCTATGTGGCGCGGTATTATCCCGTAT
TGACGCCGGGCAAGAGCAACTCGGTCGCCGCATACACTATTCTCAGAATGACTTGGTTGAGTATTCACCA
GTCACAGAAAAGCATCTTACGGATGGCATGACAGTAAGAGAATTATGCAGTGCTGCCATAACCATGAGTG
ATAACACTGCGGCCAACTTACTTCTGACAACGATCGGAGGACCGAAGGAGCTAACCGCTTTTTTGCACAA
CATGGGGGATCATGTAACTCGCCTTGATCGTTGGGAACCGGAGCTGAATGAAGCCATACCAAACGACGAG
CGTGACACCACGATGCCTGTAGCAATGGCAACAACGTTGCGCAAACTATTAACTGGCGAACTACTTACTC
TAGCTTCCCGGCAACAATTAATAGACTGGATGGAGGCGGATAAAGTTGCAGGACCACTTCTGCGCTCGGC
CCTTCCGGCTGGCTGGTTTATTGCTGATAAATCTGGAGCCGGTGAGCGTGGGTCTCGCGGTATCATTGCA
GCACTGGGGCCAGATGGTAAGCCCTCCCGTATCGTAGTTATCTACACGACGGGGAGTCAGGCAACTATGG
ATGAACGAAATAGACAGATCGCTGAGATAGGTGCCTCACTGATTAAGCATTGGTAACTGTCAGACCAAGT
TTACTCATATATACTTTAGATTGATTTAAAACTTCATTTTTAATTTAAAAGGATCTAGGTGAAGATCCTT
TTTGATAATCTCATGAGCGGATACATATTTGAATGTATTTAGAAAAATAAACAAATAGGGGTTCCGCGCA
CATTTCCCCGAAAAGTGCCACCTGATGCGGTGTGAAATACCGCACAGATGCGTAAGGAGAAAATACCGCA
TCAGGAAATTGTAAGCGTTAATAATTCAGAAGAACTCGTCAAGAAGGCGATAGAAGGCGATGCGCTGCGA
ATCGGGAGCGGCGATACCGTAAAGCACGAGGAAGCGGTCAGCCCATTCGCCGCCAAGCTCTTCAGCAATA
TCACGGGTAGCCAACGCTATGTCCTGATAGCGGTCCGCCACACCCAGCCGGCCACAGTCGATGAATCCAG
AAAAGCGGCCATTTTCCACCATGATATTCGGCAAGCAGGCATCGCCATGCATGGGTCACGACGAGATCCT
CGCCGTCGGGCATGCTCGCCTTGAGCCTGGCGAACAGTTCGGCTGGCGCGAGCCCCTGATGCTCTTCGTC
CAGATCATCCTGATCGACAAGACCGGCTTCCATCCGAGTACGTGCTCGCTCGATGCGATGTTTCGCTTGG
TGGTCGAATGGGCAGGTAGCCGGATCAAGCGTATGCAGCCGCCGCATTGCATCAGCCATGATGGATACTT
TCTCGGCAGGAGCAAGGTGAGATGACAGGAGATCCTGCCCCGGCACTTCGCCCAATAGCAGCCAGTCCCT
TCCCGCTTCAGTGACAACGTCGAGCACAGCTGCGCAAGGAACGCCCGTCGTGGCCAGCCACGATAGCCGC
GCTGCCTCGTCTTGCAGTTCATTCAGGGCACCGGACAGGTCGGTCTTGACAAAAAGAACCGGGCGCCCCT
GCGCTGACAGCCGGAACACGGCGGCATCAGAGCAGCCGATTGTCTGTTGTGCCCAGTCATAGCCGAATAG
CCTCTCCACCCAAGCGGCCGGAGAACCTGCGTGCAATCCATCTTGTTCAATCATGCGAAACGATCCTCAT
CCTGTCTCTTGATCAGAGCTTGATCCCCTGCGCCATCAGATCCTTGGCGGCAAGAAAGCCATCCAGTTTA
CTTTGCAGGGCTTCCCAACCTTACCAGAGGGCGCCCCAGCTGGCAATTCCGGTTCGCTTGCTGTCCATAA
AACCGCCCAGTCTAGCTATCGCCATGTAAGCCCACTGCAAGCTACCTGCTTTCTCTTTGCGCTTGCGTTT
TCCCTTGTCCAGATAGCCCAGTAGCTGACATTCATCCGGGGTCAGCACCGTTTCTGCGGACTGGCTTTCT
ACGTGAAAAGGATCTAGGTGAAGATCCTTTTTGATAATCTCATGCCTGACATTTATATTCCCCAGAACAT
CAGGTTAATGGCGTTTTTGATGTCATTTTCGCGGTGGCTGAGATCAGCCACTTCTTCCCCGATAACGGAG
ACCGGCACACTGGCCATATCGGTGGTCATCATGCGCCAGCTTTCATCCCCGATATGCACCACCGGGTAAA
GTTCACGGGAGACTTTATCTGACAGCAGACGTGCACTGGCCAGGGGGATCACCATCCGTCGCCCCGGCGT
GTCAATAATATCACTCTGTACATCCACAAACAGACGATAACGGCTCTCTCTTTTATAGGTGTAAACCTTA
AACTGCCGTACGTATAGGCTGCGCAACTGTTGGGAAGGGCGATCGGTGCGGGCCTCTTCGCTATTACGCC
AGCTGGCGAAAGGGGGATGTGCTGCAAGGCGATTAAGTTGGGTAACGCCAGGGTTTTCCCAGTCACGACG
TTGTAAAACGACGGCCAGTGAATTGTAATACGACTCACTATAGGGCGAATTGAATTTAGCGGCCGCGAAT
TCGCCCTTAGAGCAGAGCCAGGAACCCCTGTAGGGAAGGGGCAGGAGAGCCAGGGGCATGAGATGGTGGA
CGAGGAAGGGGGACAGGGAAGCCTGAGCGCCTCTCCTGGGCTTGCCAAGGACTCAAACCCAGAAGCCCAG
AGCAGGGCCTTAGGGAAGCGGGACCCTGCTCTGGGCGGAGGAATATGTCCCAGATAGCACTGGGGACTCT
TTAAGGAAAGAAGGATGGAGAAAGAGAAAGGGAGTAGAGGCGGCCACGACCTGGTGAACACCTAGGACGC
ACCATTCTCACAAAGGGAGTTTTCCACACGGACACCCCCCTCCTCACCACAGCCCTGCCAGGACGGGGCT
GGCTACTGGCCTTATCTCACAGGTAAAACTGACGCACGGAGGAACAATATAAATTGGGGACTAGAAAGGT
GAAGAGCCAAAGTTAGAACTCAGGACCAACTTATTCTGATTTTGTTTTTCCAAACTGCTTCTCCTCTTGG
GAAGTGTAAGGAAGCTGCAGCACCAGGATCAGTGAAACGCACCAGACAGCCGCGTCAGAGCAGCTCAGGT
TCTGGGAGAGGGTAGCGCAGGGTGGCCACTGAGAACCGGGCAGGTCACGCATCCCCCCCTTCCCTCCCAC
CCCCTGCCAAGCTCTCCCTCCCAGGATCCTCTCTGGCTCCATCGTAAGCAAACCTTAGAGGTTCTGGCAA
GGAGAGAGATGGCTCCAGGAAATGGGGGTGTGTCACCAGATAAGGAATCTGCCTAACAGGAGGTGGGGGT
TAGACCCAATATCAGGAGACTAGGAAGGAGGAGGCCTAAGGATGGGGCTTTTCTGTCACCAATCCTGTCC
CTAGTAAAGCTTAGTACTGTCGATCCGCTGGCACGACAGGTTTCCCGACTGGAAAGCGGGCAGTGAGCGC
AACGCAATTAATGTGAGTTAGCTCACTCATTAGGCACCCCAGGCTTTACACTTTATGCTTCCGGCTCGTA
TGTTGTGTGGAATTGTGAGCGGATAACAATTTCACACAGGAAACAGCTATGACCATGATTACGCCAAGCT
TGGGCTGCAGGTCGAGGGATCTCCATAAGAGAAGAGGGACAGCTATGACTGGGAGTAGTCAGGAGAGGAG
GAAAAATCTGGCTAGTAAAACATGTAAGGAAAATTTTAGGGATGTTAAAGAAAAAAATAACACAAAACAA
AATATAAAAAAAATCTAACCTCAAGTCAAGGCTTTTCTATGGAATAAGGAATGGACAGCAGGGGGCTGTT
TCATATACTGATGACCTCTTTATAGCCAACCTTTGTTCATGGCAGCCAGCATATGGGCATATGTTGCCAA
ACTCTAAACCAAATACTCATTCTGATGTTTTAAATGATTTGCCCTCCCATATGTCCTTCCGAGTGAGAGA
CACAAAAAATTCCAACACACTATTGCAATGAAAATAAATTTCCTTTATTAGCCAGAAGTCAGATGCTCAA
GGGGCTTCATGATGTCCCCATAATTTTTGGCAGAGGGAAAAAGATCTCAGTGGTATTTGTGAGCCAGGGC
ATTGGCCACACCAGCCACCACCTTCTGATAGGCAGCCTGCACCTGAGGAGTGAATTCACGCGCCTTACCC
GGGGAGCATGTCAAGGTCAAAATCGTCAAGAGCGTCAGCAGGCAGCATATCAAGGTCAAAGTCGTCAAGG
GCATCGGCTGGGAGCATGTCTAAGTCAAAATCGTCAAGGGCGTCGGTCGGCCCGCCGCTTTCGCACTTTA
GCTGTTTCTCCAGGCCACATATGATTAGTTCCAGGCCGAAAAGGAAGGCAGGTTCGGCTCCCTGCCGGTC
GAACAGCTCAATTGCTTGTTTCAGAAGTGGGGGCATAGAATCGGTGGTAGGTGTCTCTCTTTCCTCTTTT
GCTACTTGATGCTCCTGTTCCTCCAATACGCAGCCCAGTGTAAAGTGGCCCACGGCGGACAGAGCGTACA
GTGCGTTCTCCAGGGAGAAGCCTTGCTGACACAGGAACGCGAGCTGATTTTCCAGGGTTTCGTACTGTTT
CTCTGTTGGGCGGGTGCCGAGATGCACTTTAGCCCCGTCGCGATGTGAGAGGAGAGCACAGCGGTATGAC
TTGGCGTTGTTCCGCAGAAAGTCTTGCCATGACTCGCCTTCCAGGGGGCAGGAGTGGGTATGATGCCTGT
CCAGCATCTCGATTGGCAGGGCATCGAGCAGGGCCCGCTTGTTCTTCACGTGCCAGTACAGGGTAGGCTG
CTCAACTCCCAGCTTTTGAGCGAGTTTCCTTGTCGTCAGGCCTTCGATACCGACTCCATTGAGTAATTCC
AGAGCAGAGTTTATGACTTTGCTCTTGTCCAGTCTAGACATGGTGCTCGACGAATTCTTTGCCAAAATGA
TGAGACAGCACAATAACCAGCACGTTGCCCAGGAGCTGTAGGAAAAAGAAGAAGGCATGAACATGGTTAG
CAGAGGCTCTAGAGCCGCCGGTCACACGCCAGAAGCCGAACCCCGCCCTGCCCCGTCCCCCCCGAAGGCA
GCCGTCCCCCCGCGGACAGCCCCGAGGCTGGAGAGGGAGAAGGGGACGGCGGCGCGGCGACGCACGAAGG
CCCTCCCCGCCCATTTCCTTCCTGCCGGCGCCGCACCGCTTCGCCCCGCGCCCGCTAGAGGGGGTGCGGC
GGCGCCTCCCAGATTTCGGCTCCGCACAGATTTGGGACAAAGGAAGTCCCTGCGCCCTCTCGCACGATTA
CCATAAAAGGCAATGGCTGCGGCTCGCCGCGCCTCGACAGCCGCCGGCGCTCCGGGGGCCGCCGCGCCCC
TCCCCCGAGCCCTCCCCGGCCCGAGGCGGCCCCGCCCCGCCCGGCACCCCCACCTGCCGCCACCCCCCGC
CCGGCACGGCGAGCCCCGCGCCACGCCCCGTACGGAGCCCCGCACCCGAAGCCGGGCCGTGCTCAGCAAC
TCGGGGAGGGGGGTGCAGGGGGGGTTGCAGCCCGACCGACGCGCCCACACCCCCTGCTCACCCCCCCACG
CACACACCCCGCACGCAGCCTTTGTTCCCCTCGCAGCCCCCCCCGCACCGCGGGGCACCGCCCCCGGCCG
CGCTCCCCTCGCGCACACTGCGGAGCGCACAAAGCCCCGCGCCGCGCCCGCAGCGCTCACAGCCGCCGGG
CAGCGCGGAGCCGCACGCGGCGCTCCCCACGCACACACACACGCACGCACCCCCCGAGCCGCTCCCCCCG
CACAAAGGGCCCTCCCGGAGCCCCTCAAGGCTTTCACGCAGCCACAGAAAAGAAACAAGCCGTCATTAAA
CCAAGCGCTAATTACAGCCCGGAGGAGAAGGGCCGTCCCGCCCGCTCACCTGTGGGAGTAACGCGGTCAG
TCAGAGCCGGGGCGGGCGGCGCGAGGCGGCGGCGGAGCGGGGCACGGGGCGAAGGCAGCGCGCAGCGACT
CCCGCCCGCCGCGCGCTTCGCTTTTTATAGGGCCGCCGCCGCCGCCGCCTCGCCATAAAAGGAAACTTTC
GGAGCGCGCCGCTCTGATTGGCTGCCGCCGCACCTCTCCGCCTCGCCCCGCCCCGCCCCTCGCCCCGCCC
CGCCCCGCCTGGCGCGCGCCCCCCCCCCCCCCGCCCCCATCGCTGCACAAAATAATTAAAAAATAAATAA
ATACAAAATTGGGGGTGGGGAGGGGGGGGAGATGGGGAGAGTGAAGCAGAACGTGGGGCTCACCTCGACC
ATGGTAATAGCGATGACTAATACGTAGATGTACTGCCAAGTAGGAAAGTCCCATAAGGTCATGTACTGGG
CATAATGCCAGGCGGGCCATTTACCGTCATTGACGTCAATAGGGGGCGTACTTGGCATATGATACACTTG
ATGTACTGCCAAGTGGGCAGTTTACCGTAAATACTCCACCCATTGACGTCAATGGAAAGTCCCTATTGGC
GTTACTATGGGAACATACGTCATTATTGACGTCAATGGGCGGGGGTCGTTGGGCGGTCAGCCAGGCGGGC
CATTTACCGTAAGTTATGTAACGCGGAACTCCATATATGGGCTATGAACTAATGACCCCGTAATTGATTA
CTATTAATAACTAGTTTTCGTCTTCAAGAATTCCTCGAGTTTACTCCCTATCAGTGATAGAGAACGTATG
AAGAGTTTACTCCCTATCAGTGATAGAGAACGTATGCAGACTTTACTCCCTATCAGTGATAGAGAACGTA
TAAGGAGTTTACTCCCTATCAGTGATAGAGAACGTATGACCAGTTTACTCCCTATCAGTGATAGAGAACG
TATCTACAGTTTACTCCCTATCAGTGATAGAGAACGTATATCCAGTTTACTCCCTATCAGTGATAGAGAA
CGTATAAGCTTTAGGCGTGTACGGTGGGCGCCTATAAAAGCAGAGCTCGTTTAGTGAACCGTCAGATCGC
CTGGAGCAATTCCACAACACTTTTGTCTTATACCAACTTTCCGTACCACTTCCTACCCTCGTAAAGTCGA
CATGGCGGCCCCCGGCAGCGCCCGGCGACCCCTGCTGCTGCTACTGCTGTTGCTGCTGCTCGGCCTCATG
CATTGTGCGTCAGCAGCAATGTTTATGGTGAAAAATGGCAACGGGACCGCGTGCATAATGGCCAACTTCT
CTGCTGCCTTCTCAGTGAACTACGACACCAAGAGTGGCCCTAAGAACATGACCTTTGACCTGCCATCAGA
TGCCACAGTGGTGCTCAACCGCAGCTCCTGTGGAAAAGAGAACACTTCTGACCCCAGTCTCGTGATTGCT
TTTGGAAGAGGACATACACTCACTCTCAATTTCACGAGAAATGCAACACGTTACAGCGTCCAGCTCATGA
GTTTTGTTTATAACTTGTCAGACACACACCTTTTCCCCAATGCGAGCTCCAAAGAAATCAAGACTGTGGA
ATCTATAACTGACATCAGGGCAGATATAGATAAAAAATACAGATGTGTTAGTGGCACCCAGGTCCACATG
AACAACGTGACCGTAACGCTCCATGATGCCACCATCCAGGCGTACCTTTCCAACAGCAGCTTCAGCAGGG
GAGAGACACGCTGTGAACAAGACAGGCCTTCCCCAACCACAGCGCCCCCTGCGCCACCCAGCCCCTCGCC
CTCACCCGTGCCCAAGAGCCCCTCTGTGGACAAGTACAACGTGAGCGGCACCAACGGGACCTGCCTGCTG
GCCAGCATGGGGCTGCAGCTGAACCTCACCTATGAGAGGAAGGACAACACGACGGTGACAAGGCTTCTCA
ACATCAACCCCAACAAGACCTCGGCCAGCGGGAGCTGCGGCGCCCACCTGGTGACTCTGGAGCTGCACAG
CGAGGGCACCACCGTCCTGCTCTTCCAGTTCGGGATGAATGCAAGTTCTAGCCGGTTTTTCCTACAAGGA
ATCCAGTTGAATACAATTCTTCCTGACGCCAGAGACCCCGCCTTTAAAGCTGCCAACGGCTCCCTGCGAG
CGCTGCAGGCCACAGTCGGCAATTCCTACAAGTGCAACGCGGAGGAGCACGTCCGTGTCACGAAGGCGTT
TTCAGTCAATATATTCAAAGTGTGGGTCCAGGCTTTCAAGGTGGAAGGTGGCCAGTTTGGCTCTGTGGAG
GAGTGTCTGCTGGACGAGAACAGCATGCTGATCCCCATCGCTGTGGGTGGTGCCCTGGCGGGGCTGGTCC
TCATCGTCCTCATCGCCTACCTCGTCGGCAGGAAGAGGAGTCACGCAGGCTACCAGACTATCAAGGATCC
ACCGGTCGCCACCATGGTGAGCAAGGGCGAGGAGGATAACATGGCCTCTCTCCCAGCGACACATGAGTTA
CACATCTTTGGCTCCATCAACGGTGTGGACTTTGACATGGTGGGTCAGGGCACCGGCAATCCAAATGATG
GTTATGAGGAGTTAAACCTGAAGTCCACCAAGGGTGACCTCCAGTTCTCCCCCTGGATTCTGGTCCCTCA
TATCGGGTATGGCTTCCATCAGTACCTGCCCTACCCTGACGGGATGTCGCCTTTCCAGGCCGCCATGGTA
GATGGCTCCGGCTACCAAGTCCATCGCACAATGCAGTTTGAAGATGGTGCCTCCCTTACTGTTAACTACC
GCTACACCTACGAGGGAAGCCACATCAAAGGAGAGGCCCAGGTGAAGGGGACTGGTTTCCCTGCTGACGG
TCCTGTGATGACCAACTCGCTGACCGCTGCGGACTGGTGCAGGTCGAAGAAGACTTACCCCAACGACAAA
ACCATCATCAGTACCTTTAAGTGGAGTTACACCACTGGAAATGGCAAGCGCTACCGGAGCACTGCGCGGA
CCACCTACACCTTTGCCAAGCCAATGGCGGCTAACTATCTGAAGAACCAGCCGATGTACGTGTTCCGTAA
GACGGAGCTCAAGCACTCCAAGACCGAGCTCAACTTCAAGGAGTGGCAAAAGGCCTTTACCGATGTGATG
GGCATGGACGAGCTGTACAAGTAATCATATGGCTAGCCTGCAGGGATCCAATGTAACTGTATTCAGCGAT
GACGAAATTCTTAGCTATTGTAATACTCTAGAGGATCTTTGTGAAGGAACCTTACTTCTGTGGTGTGACA
TAATTGGACAAACTACCTACAGAGATTTAAAGCTCTAAGGTAAATATAAAATTTTTAAGTGTATAATGTG
TTAAACTACTGATTCTAATTGTTTGTGTATTTTAGATTCCAACCTATGGAACTGATGAATGGGAGCAGTG
GTGGAATGCCTTTAATGAGGAAAACCTGTTTTGCTCAGAAGAAATGCCATCTAGTGATGATGAGGCTACT
GCTGACTCTCAACATTCTACTCCTCCAAAAAAGAAGAGAAAGGTAGAAGACCCCAAGGACTTTCCTTCAG
AATTGCTAAGTTTTTTGAGTCATGCTGTGTTTAGTAATAGAACTCTTGCTTGCTTTGCTATTTACACCAC
AAAGGAAAAAGCTGCACTGCTATACAAGAAAATTATGGAAAAATATTCTGTAACCTTTATAAGTAGGCAT
AACAGTTATAATCATAACATACTGTTTTTTCTTACTCCACACAGGCATAGAGTGTCTGCTATTAATAACT
ATGCTCAAAAATTGTGTACCTTTAGCTTTTTAATTTGTAAAGGGGTTAATAAGGAATATTTGATGTATAG
TGCCTTGACTAGAGATCATAATCAGCCATACCACATTTGTAGAGGTTTTACTTGCTTTAAAAAACCTCCC
ACACCTCCCCCTGAACCTGAAACATAAAATGAATGCAATTGTTGTTGTTAACTTGTTTATTGCAGCTTAT
AATGGTTACAAATAAAGCAATAGCATCACAAATTTCACAAATAAAGCATTTTTTTCACTGCATTCTAGTT
GTGGTTTGTCCAAACTCATCAATGTATCTTATCATGTCTGCGGCCTAGTCAATAATCAATGTCGAGACCC
ATAGAGCCCACCGCATCCCCAGCATGCCTGCTATTGTCTTCCCAATCCTCCCCCTTGCTGTCCTGCCCCA
CCCCACCCCCCAGAATAGAATGACACCTACTCAGACAATGCGATGCAATTTCCTCATTTTATTAGGAAAG
GACAGTGGGAGTGGCACCTTCCAGGGTCAAGGAAGGCACGGGGGAGGGGCAAACAACAGATGGCTGGCAA
CTAGAAGGCACAGTCGAGGCTGATCAGCGGGTTTAAACGGGCCCTCTAGATCAGGCACCGGGCTTGCGGG
TCATGCACCAGGTGCGCGGTCCTTCGGGCACCTCGACGTCGGCGGTGACGGTGAAGCCGAGCCGCTCGTA
GAAGGGGAGGTTGCGGGGCGCGGAGGTCTCCAGGAAGGCGGGCACCCCGGCGCGCTCGGCCGCCTCCACT
CCGGGGAGCACGACGGCGCTGCCCAGACCCTTGCCCTGGTGGTCGGGCGAGACGCCGACGGTGGCCAGGA
ACCACGCGGGCTCCTTGGGCCGGTGCGGCGCCAGGAGGCCTTCCATCTGTTGCTGCGCGGCCAGCCGGGA
ACCGCTCAACTCGGCCATGCGCGGGCCGATCTCGGCGAACACCGCCCCCGCTTCGACGCTCTCCGGCGTG
GTCCAGACCGCCACCGCGGCGCCGTCGTCCGCGACCCACACCTTGCCGATGTCGAGCCCGACGCGCGTGA
GGAAGAGTTCTTGCAGCTCGGTGACCCGCTCGATGTGGCGGTCCGGATCGACGGTGTGGCGCGTGGCGGG
GTAGTCGGCGAACGCGGCGGCGAGGGTGCGTACGGCCCTGGGGACGTCGTCGCGGGTGGCGAGGCGCACC
GTGGGCTTGTACTCGGTCATCTCGAGCCTAGGGCCGGGATTCTCCTCCACGTCACCGCATGTTAGAAGAC
TTCCTCTGCCCTCTCCGCTGCCAGATCTCTCGAGGCCCTGTGGGAGGAAGAGAAGAGGTCAGAAGCTTGC
CCCACTGTGGGGTGGAGGGGACAGATAAAAGTACCCAGAACCAGAGCCACATTAACCGGCCCTGGGAATA
TAAGGTGGTCCCAGCTCGGGGACACAGGATCCCTGGAGGCAGCAAACATGCTGTCCTGAAGTGGACATAG
GGGCCCGGGTTGGAGGAAGAAGACTAGCTGAGCTCTCGGACCCCTGGAAGATGCCATGACAGGGGGCTGG
AAGAGCTAGCACAGACTAGAGAGGTAAGGGGGGTAGGGGAGCTGCCCAAATGAAAGGAGTGAGAGGTGAC
CCGAATCCACAGGAGAACGGGGTGTCCAGGCAAAGAAAGCAAGAGGATGGAGAGGTGGCTAAAGCCAGGG
AGACGGGGTACTTTGGGGTTGTCCAGAAAAACGGTGATGATGCAGGCCTACAAGAAGGGGAGGCGGGACG
CAAGGGAGACATCCGTCGGAGAAGGCCATCCTAAGAAACGAGAGATGGCACAGGCCCCAGAAGGAGAAGG
AAAAGGGAACCCAGCGAGTGAAGACGGCATGGGGTTGGGTGAGGGAGGAGAGATGCCCGGAGAGGACCCA
GACACGGGGAGGATCCGCTCAGAGGACATCACGTGGTGCAGCGCCGAGAAGGAAGTGCTCCGGAAAGAGC
ATCCTTGGGCAGCAACACAGCAGAGAGCAAGGGGAAGAGGGAGTGGAGGAAGACGGAACCTGAAGGAGGC
GGCAGGGAAGGATCTGGGCCAGCCGTAGAGGTGACCCAGGCCACAAGCTGCAGACAGAAAGCGGCACAGG
CCCAGGGGAGAGAATGCTGGTCAGAGAAAGCAAAGGGCGAATTCGTTTAAACCTGCAGGACTAGCTAG
Features (pLannotate 1.2.2; 39 found; start..end, strand, type, name):
      3..21      -  promoter       T3 promoter: promoter for bacteriophage T3 RNA polymerase
     64..86      -  protein_bind   lac operator (fragment): The lac repressor binds to the lac operator to inhibit transcription in E. coli. This inhibition can be relieved by adding lactose or isopropyl-β-D-thiogalactopyranoside (IPTG). lac repressor encoded by lacI
     90..120     -  promoter       lac promoter: promoter for the E. coli lac operon
    135..156     -  protein_bind   CAP binding site: CAP binding activates transcription in the presence of cAMP. E. coli catabolite activator protein
    169..261     -  CDS            lacI (fragment): lac repressor; lacI; The lac repressor binds to the lac operator to inhibit transcription in E. coli. This inhibition can be relieved by adding lactose or isopropyl-β-D-thiogalactopyranoside (IPTG).
    444..1032    -  rep_origin     ori: high-copy-number ColE1/pMB1/pBR322/pUC origin of replication
   1103..1155    +  promoter       AmpR promoter (fragment): bla
   1156..2016    +  CDS            AmpR: β-lactamase; bla; confers resistance to ampicillin, carbenicillin, and related antibiotics
   2109..2168    -  promoter       AmpR promoter (fragment): bla
   2195..2245    +  misc_feature   bom (fragment): basis of mobility region from pBR322
   2266..3064    -  CDS            NeoR/KanR (fragment): aminoglycoside phosphotransferase from Tn5; aph(3')-II (or nptII); confers resistance to neomycin, kanamycin, and G418 (Geneticin®)
   3096..3365    -  CDS            tnpA (fragment): TN5P_ECOLX - Also known as tnp. Experimental evidence at protein level: Swiss-Prot protein existence level 1. Mediates transposition of transposon Tn5 by a 'cut and paste' mechanism. First, the monomeric transposase binds the 19 bp inverted DNA repeats flanking the transposon. Then, dimerization of the DNA- bound transposase creates a synaptic DNA complex. After nicking of the first DNA strand, excision of the transposon proceeds through a series of intermediates. The transposase then mediates the insertion of the transposon at a new site by strand transfer. The activity of the wild- type tran
   3413..3716    -  CDS            ccdB (fragment): CcdB, a bacterial toxin that poisons DNA gyrase; ccdB; Plasmids containing the ccdB gene cannot be propagated in standard E. coli strains.
   3726..3873    -  CDS            lacZα (fragment): LacZα fragment of β-galactosidase; lacZ fragment
   3876..3894    +  promoter       T7 promoter: promoter for bacteriophage T7 RNA polymerase
   3929..4765    -  misc_feature   HA-R: right homology arm from the adeno-associated virus integration site (AAVS1) within intron 1 of the human PPP1R12C gene
   4787..4826    +  CDS            lacI (fragment): lac repressor; lacI; The lac repressor binds to the lac operator to inhibit transcription in E. coli. This inhibition can be relieved by adding lactose or isopropyl-β-D-thiogalactopyranoside (IPTG).
   4839..4860    +  protein_bind   CAP binding site: CAP binding activates transcription in the presence of cAMP. E. coli catabolite activator protein
   4875..4905    +  promoter       lac promoter: promoter for the E. coli lac operon
   4909..4931    +  protein_bind   lac operator (fragment): The lac repressor binds to the lac operator to inhibit transcription in E. coli. This inhibition can be relieved by adding lactose or isopropyl-β-D-thiogalactopyranoside (IPTG). lac repressor encoded by lacI
   5314..5369    -  polyA_signal   β-globin poly(A) signal: rabbit β-globin polyadenylation signal (Gil and Proudfoot, 1987)
   5440..5520    -  CDS            HBB (fragment): HBB_PONPY - Experimental evidence at transcript level: Swiss-Prot protein existence level 2. Involved in oxygen transport from the lung to the various peripheral tissues. From Pongo pygmaeus (Bornean orangutan).
   5525..6271    -  CDS            Tet-On® 3G: modified rtTA protein that binds tightly to promoters containing the tet operator in the presence of doxycycline
   6336..7352    -  intron         chimeric intron: chimera between introns from chicken β-actin and rabbit β-globin
   7353..7628    -  promoter       chicken β-actin promoter: No description available
   7630..7933    -  enhancer       CMV enhancer: human cytomegalovirus immediate early enhancer
   8017..8395    +  promoter       TRE3G promoter: 3rd-generation Tet-responsive promoter that can be activated by binding of Tet-On® 3G
   8402..9652    +  CDS            LAMP1: LAMP1_HUMAN - Experimental evidence at protein level: Swiss-Prot protein existence level 1. (Microbial infection) Acts as a receptor for Lassa virus protein. From Homo sapiens (Human).
   9674..10381   +  CDS            mNeonGreen: mNeonGreen is a basic (constitutively fluorescent) green/yellow fluorescent protein published in 2013, derived from Branchiostoma lanceolatum. It is reported to be a very rapidly-maturing monomer with moderate acid sensitivity.
  10464..10538   +  CDS            small t antigen (fragment): SV40 (simian virus 40) small t antigen
  10540..10605   +  intron         small t intron: SV40 (simian virus 40) small t antigen intron
  10735..10755   +  CDS            SV40 NLS: nuclear localization signal of SV40 (simian virus 40) large T antigen
  11074..11157   +  CDS            large T antigen (fragment): large T antigen from SV40 (simian virus 40)
  11180..11301   +  polyA_signal   SV40 poly(A) signal: SV40 polyadenylation signal
  11315..11333   -  enhancer       CMV enhancer (fragment): human cytomegalovirus immediate early enhancer
  11339..11563   -  polyA_signal   bGH poly(A) signal: bovine growth hormone polyadenylation signal
  11601..12200   -  CDS            PuroR: puromycin N-acetyltransferase; pac from Streptomyces alboniger; confers resistance to puromycin
  12287..12312   -  misc_feature   SA: splice acceptor site
  12319..13122   -  misc_feature   HA-L: left homology arm from the adeno-associated virus integration site (AAVS1) within intron 1 of the human PPP1R12C gene
