[The description below was written by a language model from this plasmid's Addgene catalogue record and pLannotate feature annotations shown in this document.]
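Description:
AAVS1 LAMP1-mNeonGreen HRD is a homologous recombination donor plasmid for inserting a doxycycline-inducible LAMP1-mNeonGreen expression cassette into the AAVS1 safe-harbour locus (intron 1 of PPP1R12C) in human cells. It was built by Gibson cloning in the AAVS1-TRE3G-EGFP backbone and is maintained in E. coli through a high-copy ColE1/pUC-type origin with ampicillin resistance. The catalogue lists the size as about 12 kb, whereas the sequenced record is 13,158 nt. The annotation also picks up backbone remnants outside the homology arms, including fragments of NeoR/KanR, ccdB, lacZα and lac regulatory elements, which appear to be cloning vestiges rather than functional parts.

Left and right AAVS1 homology arms flank three units. Next to the left arm, a splice acceptor precedes a promoterless puromycin N-acetyltransferase gene with a bGH polyadenylation signal. PuroR is therefore expected to be expressed only after correct integration, when it is spliced into the endogenous PPP1R12C transcript; this probably explains the "Endogenous" promoter entry in the catalogue and enriches for targeted clones under puromycin selection. A CAG-type promoter (CMV enhancer, chicken β-actin promoter, chimeric intron) constitutively drives the Tet-On 3G transactivator, terminated by a rabbit β-globin poly(A) signal. In the opposite orientation, the TRE3G promoter controls human LAMP1 fused at its C terminus to the green fluorescent protein mNeonGreen, followed by the SV40 small t intron and poly(A) region.

With doxycycline, Tet-On 3G activates TRE3G, giving tunable expression of the fluorescent lysosomal membrane marker from a defined genomic site. The record does not specify the nuclease used for targeting. The associated study is a quantitative analysis of autophagosome formation, consistent with use for live-cell imaging of lysosomes.
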