Addgene plasmid #207549: AAVS1 LAMP1-mNeonGreen HRD
Purpose: Homologous recombination donor to integrate and expression cassette for LAMP1-mNEONGREEN in the AAVS1 locus of human cells
Depositing lab: Jens Schmidt. Publication: Quantitative analysis of autophagy reveals the role of ATG9 and ATG2 in autophagosome formation. Broadbent DG, Barnaba C, Perez GI, Schmidt JC. J Cell Biol. 2023 Jul 3;222(7):e202210078. doi: 10.1083/jcb.202210078. Epub 2023 Apr 28. PubMed 37115157.
Backbone
  Vector backbone: AAVS1-TRE3G-EGFP (Plasmid #52343)
  Total vector size (bp): 12000
  Vector type: Mammalian Expression
  Selectable markers: Puromycin
Growth in bacteria
  Bacterial resistance: Ampicillin, 100 μg/mL
  Growth temperature: 30°C
  Growth strain: NEB Stable
  Copy number: High Copy
Gene/Insert
  Gene/Insert name: TET inducible LAMP1-mNeonGreen
  Species: H. sapiens (human), Synthetic
  Promoter: Endogenous
  Tag / fusion protein: mNeonGreen (C terminal on insert)
  Cloning method: Gibson Cloning
  Sequencing primers: 5′ TRE3G-gatcgcctggagcaattccac; 3′ SV40pA-R
Terms and licenses: Academic/Nonprofit Terms; Industry Terms: Not Available to Industry
How to cite: AAVS1 LAMP1-mNeonGreen HRD was a gift from Jens Schmidt (Addgene plasmid # 207549 ; http://n2t.net/addgene:207549 ; RRID:Addgene_207549)
